>Addgene plasmid #211296 | pBiT3.1-C_PAAF1:1-392 | addgene full sequence | sequence record 423444 | Addgene NGS Result
AAGACGCGTTAATTAAGACGTCGGCAGTGAAAAAAATGCTTTATTTGTGAAATTTGTGATGCTATTGCTT
TATTTGTAACCATTATAAGCTGCAATAAACAAGTTAACAACAACAATTGCATTCATTTTATGTTTCAGGT
TCAGGGGGAGGTGTGGGAGGTTTTTTAAAGCAAGTAAAACCTCTACAAATGTGGTATGGCTGATTATGAT
CCGCGGCCGCAATACGTCGACGTTATCAGCTGACTTCGTACGAGAGCCTAGGATTATGGCGCGCCACTAG
TTATTAATAGTAATCAATTACGGGGTCATTAGTTCATAGCCCATATATGGAGTTCCGCGTTACATAACTT
ACGGTAAATGGCCCGCCTGGCTGACCGCCCAACGACCCCCGCCCATTGACGTCAATAATGACGTATGTTC
CCATAGTAACGCCAATAGGGACTTTCCATTGACGTCAATGGGTGGAGTATTTACGGTAAACTGCCCACTT
GGCAGTACATCAAGTGTATCATATGCCAAGTCCGCCCCCTATTGACGTCAATGACGGTAAATGGCCCGCC
TGGCATTATGCCCAGTACATGACCTTACGGGACTTTCCTACTTGGCAGTACATCTACGTATTAGTCATCG
CTATTACCATGGTGATGCGGTTTTGGCAGTACACCAATGGGCGTGGATAGCGGTTTGACTCACGGGGATT
TCCAAGTCTCCACCCCATTGACGTCAATGGGAGTTTGTTTTGGCACCAAAATCAACGGGACTTTCCAAAA
TGTCGTAATAACCCCGCCCCGTTGACGCAAATGGGCGGTAGGCGTGTACGGTGGGAGGTCTATATAAGCA
GAGCTGGTTTAGTGAACCGTCAGATCACTAGAATCTTTATTGCGGTAGTTTATCACAGTTAAATTGCTAA
CGCAGTCAGTGCTTCTGACACAACAGTCTCGAACTTAAGCTGCAGAAGTTGGTCGTGAGGCACTGGGCAG
GTAAGTATCAAGGTTACAAGACAGGTTTAAGGAGACCAATAGAAACTGGGCTTGTCGAGACAGAGAAGAC
TCTTGCGTTTCTGATAGGCACCTATTGGTCTTACTGACATCCACTTTGCCTTTCTCTCCACAGGTGTCCA
CTCCCAGTTCAATTACAGCTCTTAAGGCTAGAGTATTAATACGACTCACTATAGGGGCGATCGCAACAAG
CTTCGGGAAGATCTGGAGCTAGCGGCGGGGGATCCGGTGGGAATTCGACACCATGGCGGCGCCTTTGAGG
ATTCAGAGCGACTGGGCGCAAGCCCTCAGGAAGGATGAAGGGGAGGCCTGGCTGAGCTGTCATCCCCCAG
GGAAACCATCTTTGTATGGCAGCCTGACTTGTCAAGGAATTGGCCTAGATGGCATCCCAGAGGTTACAGT
TTCAGAAGGATTTACTGTGAATGAAATAAACAAGAAAAGCATTCATATTTCATGTCCAAAGGAAAATGCA
TCTTCTAAGTTTTTGGCACCATATACTACTTTTTCCAGAATTCATACAAAGAGTATAACATGCCTGGACA
TTTCCAGCAGAGGAGGTCTTGGTGTGTCTTCTAGTACTGACGGGACCATGAAAATCTGGCAGGCTTCCAA
TGGAGAACTCAGGAGAGTATTGGAAGGACATGTGTTTGATGTGAATTGTTGCAGGTTTTTCCCATCAGGC
CTTGTGGTCCTGAGTGGGGGAATGGATGCCCAGCTGAAGATATGGTCAGCTGAAGATGCTAGCTGCGTGG
TGACCTTCAAAGGTCACAAAGGAGGTATCCTGGATACAGCCATCGTTGATCGGGGGAGGAATGTGGTGTC
TGCTTCTCGAGATGGGACAGCACGACTTTGGGATTGTGGGCGCTCAGCCTGCTTGGGAGTCCTTGCAGAT
TGTGGTTCTTCTATCAATGGAGTGGCGGTGGGTGCTGCTGACAACTCCATAAACCTTGGCTCCCCTGAGC
AGATGCCCAGTGAACGGGAGGTTGGAACAGAGGCCAAAATGCTGCTCTTGGCCCGGGAAGATAAGAAACT
TCAGTGCTTGGGACTACAGAGCAGGCAGCTGGTGTTCCTCTTTATTGGCTCAGACGCTTTCAACTGCTGT
ACTTTTCTCTCTGGCTTCTTGCTATTGGCTGGGACTCAAGATGGAAACATTTATCAGCTGGATGTGAGGA
GTCCAAGGGCTCCGGTACAAGTCATCCACAGATCAGGAGCACCAGTTCTATCCCTGCTAAGTGTCAGAGA
TGGATTCATTGCTAGCCAAGGTGATGGAAGCTGTTTTATTGTCCAGCAAGACTTAGACTATGTCACTGAG
CTCACTGGGGCTGACTGTGACCCTGTGTACAAGGTAGCCACATGGGAGAAGCAGATCTACACATGCTGTC
GAGACGGTCTTGTACGACGCTACCAGCTTTCTGACCTCGGCTCGAGCGGTGGGAGCTCCGGTGTGAGCGG
CTGGCGGCTGTTCAAGAAGATTAGCTAAGTTTAAACGGCCGCGACTCTAGACTGCAGGCATGCAAGCTGA
TTTGGCTGCTGCCACCGCTGAGCAAGGCCGCTTCGAGCAGACATGATAAGATACATTGATGAGTTTGGAC
AAACCACAACTAGAATGCAGTGAAAAAAATGCTTTATTTGTGAAATTTGTGATGCTATTGCTTTATTTGT
AACCATTATAAGCTGCAATAAACAAGTTAACAACAACAATTGCATTCATTTTATGTTTCAGGTTCAGGGG
GAGATGTGGGAGGTTTTTTTAAGCAAGTAAAACCTCTACAAATGTGGTAAAATCTTAATTAAGACTTCTA
ATATAACTTCGTATAGCATACATTATACGAAGTTATGGTTCCACTGTTGACAATTAATCATCGGCATAGT
ATATCGGCATAGTATAATACGACAAGGTGAGGAACTAAACCCAGGAGGCAGATCATGATTGAACAAGATG
GATTGCACGCAGGTTCTCCGGCCGCTTGGGTGGAGAGGCTATTCGGCTATGACTGGGCACAACAGACAAT
CGGCTGCTCTGATGCCGCCGTGTTCCGGCTGTCAGCGCAGGGGCGCCCGGTTCTTTTTGTCAAGACCGAC
CTGTCCGGTGCCCTGAATGAACTGCAGGACGAGGCAGCGCGGCTATCGTGGCTGGCCACGACGGGCGTTC
CTTGCGCAGCTGTGCTCGACGTTGTCACTGAAGCGGGAAGGGACTGGCTGCTATTGGGCGAAGTGCCGGG
GCAGGATCTCCTGTCATCTCACCTTGCTCCTGCCGAGAAAGTATCCATCATGGCTGATGCAATGCGGCGG
CTGCATACGCTTGATCCGGCTACCTGCCCATTCGACCACCAAGCGAAACATCGCATCGAGCGAGCACGTA
CTCGGATGGAAGCCGGTCTTGTCGATCAGGATGATCTGGACGAAGAGCATCAGGGGCTCGCGCCAGCCGA
ACTGTTCGCCAGGCTCAAGGCGCGCATGCCCGACGGCGAGGATCTCGTCGTGACCCATGGCGATGCCTGC
TTGCCGAATATCATGGTGGAAAATGGCCGCTTTTCTGGATTCATCGACTGTGGCCGGCTGGGTGTGGCGG
ACCGCTATCAGGACATAGCGTTGGCTACCCGTGATATTGCTGAAGAGCTTGGCGGCGAATGGGCTGACCG
CTTCCTCGTGCTTTACGGTATCGCCGCTCCCGATTCGCAGCGCATCGCCTTCTATCGCCTTCTTGACGAG
TTCTTCTGATTCGAAATGACCGACCAAGCGACGCCCAACCGGTATCAGCTCACTCAAAGGCGGTAATACG
GTTATCCACAGAATCAGGGGATAACGCAGGAAAGAACATGTGAGCAAAAGGCCAGCAAAAGGCCAGGAAC
CGTAAAAAGGCCGCGTTGCTGGCGTTTTTCCATAGGCTCCGCCCCCCTGACGAGCATCACAAAAATCGAC
GCTCAAGTCAGAGGTGGCGAAACCCGACAGGACTATAAAGATACCAGGCGTTTCCCCCTGGAAGCTCCCT
CGTGCGCTCTCCTGTTCCGACCCTGCCGCTTACCGGATACCTGTCCGCCTTTCTCCCTTCGGGAAGCGTG
GCGCTTTCTCATAGCTCACGCTGTAGGTATCTCAGTTCGGTGTAGGTCGTTCGCTCCAAGCTGGGCTGTG
TGCACGAACCCCCCGTTCAGCCCGACCGCTGCGCCTTATCCGGTAACTATCGTCTTGAGTCCAACCCGGT
AAGACACGACTTATCGCCACTGGCAGCAGCCACTGGTAACAGGATTAGCAGAGCGAGGTATGTAGGCGGT
GCTACAGAGTTCTTGAAGTGGTGGCCTAACTACGGCTACACTAGAAGGACAGTATTTGGTATCTGCGCTC
TGCTGAAGCCAGTTACCTTCGGAAAAAGAGTTGGTAGCTCTTGATCCGGCAAACAAACCACCGCTGGTAG
CGGTGGTTTTTTTGTTTGCAAGCAGCAGATTACGCGCAGAAAAAAAGGATTTCAAGAAGATCCTTTGATC
TTTTCTACGGGGTCTGACGCTCAGTGGAACGAAAACTCACGTTAAGGGATTTTGGTCATGAGATTATCAA
AAAGGATCTTCACCTAGATCCTTTTATAGTCCGGAATCGTCACACAAAAAACCAACACACAGATGTAATG
AAAATAAAGATATTTTATTGCGGCCATCGTGATGGCTAGAGTTTAGCCCTCCCACACATAACCAGAGGGC
AGCAATTCACGAATCCCAACTGCCGTCGGCTGTCCATCACTGTCCTTCACTATGGCTTTGATCCCAGGAT
GCAGATCGAGAAGCACCTGTCGGCACCGTCCGCAGGGGCTCAAGATGCCCCTGTTCTCATTTCCGATCGC
GACGATACAAGTCAGGTTGCCAGCTGCCGCAGCAGCAGCAGTGCCCAGCACCACGAGTTCTGCACAAGGT
CCCCCAGTAAAATGATATACATTGACACCAGTGAAGATGCGGCCGTCGCTAGAGAGAGCTGCGCTGGCGA
CGCTGTAGTCTTCAGAGATGGGGATGCTGTTGATTGTAGCCGTTGCTCTTTCAATGAGGGTGGATTCTTC
TTGAGACAAAGGCTTGGCCATGGTGGCGCTAGTGTCAGAAGAATCGAGCTTTTTGCAAAAGCCTAGGCCT
CCAAAAAAGCCTCCTCACTACTTCTGGAATAGCTCAGAGGCCGAGGCGGCCTCGGCCTCTGCATAAATAA
AAAAAATTAGTCAGCCATGGGGCGGAGAATGGGCGGAACTGGGCGGAGTTAGGGGCGGGATGGGCGGAGT
TAGGGGCGGGACTATGGTTGCTGACTAATTGAGATGCATGCTTTGCATACTTCTGCCTGCTGGGGAGCCT
GGGGACTTTCCACACCTGGTTGCTGACTAATTGAGATGCATGCTTTGCATACTTCTGCCTGCTGGGGAGC
CTGGGGACTTTCCACACCCTAACTGACACACATTCCACAGCTGGTTCTTTCCGCCTCAGAAGGTACCTAA
CCAAGTTCCTCTTTCAGAGGTTATTTCAGGCCATGGTGCTGCGC
Features (pLannotate 1.2.2; 17 found; start..end, strand, type, name):
     24..105     -  polyA_signal   SV40 poly(A) signal: SV40 polyadenylation signal
    128..211     -  CDS            large T antigen (fragment): large T antigen from SV40 (simian virus 40)
    276..641     +  enhancer       CMV enhancer: human cytomegalovirus immediate early enhancer
    643..842     +  promoter       CMV promoter: human cytomegalovirus (CMV) immediate early promoter
    981..1113    +  intron         chimeric intron: chimera between introns from human β-globin and immunoglobulin heavy chain genes
   1157..1175    +  promoter       T7 promoter: promoter for bacteriophage T7 RNA polymerase
   1243..2418    +  CDS            PAAF1: PAAF1_HUMAN - Also known as WDR71. Experimental evidence at protein level: Swiss-Prot protein existence level 1. Inhibits proteasome 26S assembly and proteolytic activity by impairing the association of the 19S regulatory complex with the 20S core. In case of HIV-1 infection, recruited by viral Tat to the HIV-1 promoter, where it promotes the recruitment of 19S regulatory complex through dissociation of the proteasome 26S. This presumably promotes provirus transcription efficiency. Protects SUPT6H from proteasomal degradation. From Homo sapiens (Human).
   2514..2541    +  CDS            SET1 (fragment): solubility-enhancement tag derived from T7 phage gene 10B
   2567..2688    -  polyA_signal   SV40 poly(A) signal: SV40 polyadenylation signal
   2711..2779    -  CDS            large T antigen (fragment): large T antigen from SV40 (simian virus 40)
   2803..2836    +  protein_bind   loxP: Cre-mediated recombination occurs in the 8-bp core sequence (GCATACAT). Cre recombinase
   2846..2893    +  promoter       EM7 promoter: synthetic bacterial promoter&nbsp
   2925..3716    +  CDS            neo: KKA2_KLEPN - Also known as kan, nptII. Experimental evidence at protein level: Swiss-Prot protein existence level 1. Resistance to kanamycin, neomycin, paromomycin, ribostamycin, butirosin and gentamicin B. From Klebsiella pneumoniae.
   3877..4465    -  rep_origin     ori: high-copy-number ColE1/pMB1/pBR322/pUC origin of replication
   4591..4639    -  polyA_signal   poly(A) signal: synthetic polyadenylation signal
   4663..5061    -  CDS            BSD: blasticidin S deaminase; Aspergillus terreus BSD; confers resistance to blasticidin
   5092..5449    -  promoter       SV40 promoter: SV40 enhancer and early promoter
