[The description below was written by a language model from this plasmid's Addgene catalogue record and pLannotate feature annotations shown in this document.]
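Description:
pBiT3.1-C_PAAF1:1-392 is a mammalian expression plasmid built on Promega's pBiT3.1-C backbone, which fuses an inserted open reading frame to a C-terminal HiBiT tag. The sequenced record is about 5.5 kb. It replicates in E. coli at high copy from a ColE1/pUC-type origin and is selected with kanamycin, using a neo (nptII) gene placed behind the bacterial EM7 promoter.

The catalogue lists neomycin/G418 as the mammalian selectable marker. In the annotated sequence, however, neo has only the EM7 promoter directly upstream. The cassette with clear mammalian control elements is a blasticidin S deaminase gene, driven by the SV40 enhancer/early promoter and ended by a synthetic poly(A) signal. The record does not resolve this difference. A single loxP site lies just upstream of the EM7-neo unit, and its purpose is not stated.

The payload is full-length human PAAF1 (residues M1–L392, 1,176 bp; also known as WDR71 or Rpn14), a WD40-repeat protein that regulates 26S proteasome assembly. The sequence derives from a Mammalian Gene Collection clone and carries the natural A53V variant. It was inserted by ligation-independent cloning between EcoRI and XhoI sites that remain intact. Expression comes from the CMV immediate-early enhancer/promoter, followed by a chimeric β-globin/immunoglobulin intron that aids transcript processing, and ends at an SV40 poly(A) signal. A T7 promoter upstream of the insert serves as a sequencing primer site.

A flexible glycine-serine linker joins PAAF1 to the short HiBiT peptide, which complements LgBiT to reconstitute NanoLuc luciferase, allowing luminescent quantification of the tagged protein in cells or lysates. The associated publication concerns ligandability of WD40-repeat proteins, which suggests use in cellular assays of PAAF1 levels or ligand engagement, although the record does not name a specific assay.
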