Addgene plasmid #211296: pBiT3.1-C_PAAF1:1-392
Purpose: Mammalian expression of full-length human PAAF1. C-terminal HiBiT tag.
Depositing lab: Cheryl Arrowsmith. Depositing organization: University of Toronto. Publication: A Target Class Ligandability Evaluation of WD40 Repeat-Containing Proteins. Ackloo S, Li F, Szewczyk M, Seitova A, Loppnau P, Zeng H, Xu J, Ahmad S, Arnautova YA, Baghaie AJ, Beldar S, Bolotokova A, Centrella PA, Chau I, Clark MA, Cuozzo JW, Dehghani-Tafti S, Disch JS, Dong A, Dumas A, Feng JA, Ghiabi P, Gibson E, Gilmer J, Goldman B, Green SR, Guie MA, Guilinger JP, Harms N, Herasymenko O, Houliston S, Hutchinson A, Kearnes S, Keefe AD, Kimani SW, Kramer T, Kutera M, Kwak HA, Lento C, Li Y, Liu J, Loup J, Machado RAC, Mulhern CJ, Perveen S, Righetto GL, Riley P, Shrestha S, Sigel EA, Silva M, Sintchak MD, Slakman BL, Taylor RD, Thompson J, Torng W, Underkoffler C, von Rechenberg M, Walsh RT, Watson I, Wilson DJ, Wolf E, Yadav M, Yazdi AK, Zhang J, Zhang Y, Santhakumar V, Edwards AM, Barsyte-Lovejoy D, Schapira M, Brown PJ, Halabelian L, Arrowsmith CH. J Med Chem. 2025 Jan 23;68(2):1092-1112. doi: 10.1021/acs.jmedchem.4c02010. Epub 2024 Nov 4. PubMed 39495097.
Backbone
  Vector backbone: pBiT3.1-C
  Backbone manufacturer: Promega
  Vector type: Mammalian Expression
  Selectable markers: Neomycin (select with G418)
Growth in bacteria
  Bacterial resistance: Kanamycin, 50 μg/mL
  Growth temperature: 37°C
  Growth strain: DH5alpha
  Copy number: High Copy
Gene/Insert
  Gene/Insert name: PAAF1:M1-L392
  Species: H. sapiens (human)
  Insert size (bp): 1176
  Mutation: A53V natural variant (VAR_026415)
  Entrez Gene: PAAF1 (a.k.a. PAAF, Rpn14, WDR71, FLJ11848)
  Promoter: CMV
  Tag / fusion protein: GSSGGSSGVSGWRLFKKIS (C terminal on insert)
  Cloning method: Ligation Independent Cloning
  Sequencing primers: 5′ T7; 3′ TTGCTCAGCGGTGGCAGCAG
Resource information
  A portion of this plasmid was derived from a plasmid made by: Mammalian Gene Collection (BC006142.2)
Terms and licenses: Academic/Nonprofit Terms; Industry Terms: Not Available to Industry
Depositor comments: 5' Cloning Site: EcoR1 (not destroyed), 3' Cloning Site: Xho1 (not destroyed).
How to cite: pBiT3.1-C_PAAF1:1-392 was a gift from Cheryl Arrowsmith (Addgene plasmid # 211296 ; http://n2t.net/addgene:211296 ; RRID:Addgene_211296)
