>Addgene plasmid #211296 | pBiT3.1-C_PAAF1:1-392 | depositor partial sequence | sequence record 412070 | Insert sequence
ATGGCGGCGCCTTTGAGGATTCAGAGCGACTGGGCGCAAGCCCTCAGGAAGGATGAAGGGGAGGCCTGGC
TGAGCTGTCATCCCCCAGGGAAACCATCTTTGTATGGCAGCCTGACTTGTCAAGGAATTGGCCTAGATGG
CATCCCAGAGGTTACAGTTTCAGAAGGATTTACTGTGAATGAAATAAACAAGAAAAGCATTCATATTTCA
TGTCCAAAGGAAAATGCATCTTCTAAGTTTTTGGCACCATATACTACTTTTTCCAGAATTCATACAAAGA
GTATAACATGCCTGGACATTTCCAGCAGAGGAGGTCTTGGTGTGTCTTCTAGTACTGACGGGACCATGAA
AATCTGGCAGGCTTCCAATGGAGAACTCAGGAGAGTATTGGAAGGACATGTGTTTGATGTGAATTGTTGC
AGGTTTTTCCCATCAGGCCTTGTGGTCCTGAGTGGGGGAATGGATGCCCAGCTGAAGATATGGTCAGCTG
AAGATGCTAGCTGCGTGGTGACCTTCAAAGGTCACAAAGGAGGTATCCTGGATACAGCCATCGTTGATCG
GGGGAGGAATGTGGTGTCTGCTTCTCGAGATGGGACAGCACGACTTTGGGATTGTGGGCGCTCAGCCTGC
TTGGGAGTCCTTGCAGATTGTGGTTCTTCTATCAATGGAGTGGCGGTGGGTGCTGCTGACAACTCCATAA
ACCTTGGCTCCCCTGAGCAGATGCCCAGTGAACGGGAGGTTGGAACAGAGGCCAAAATGCTGCTCTTGGC
CCGGGAAGATAAGAAACTTCAGTGCTTGGGACTACAGAGCAGGCAGCTGGTGTTCCTCTTTATTGGCTCA
GACGCTTTCAACTGCTGTACTTTTCTCTCTGGCTTCTTGCTATTGGCTGGGACTCAAGATGGAAACATTT
ATCAGCTGGATGTGAGGAGTCCAAGGGCTCCGGTACAAGTCATCCACAGATCAGGAGCACCAGTTCTATC
CCTGCTAAGTGTCAGAGATGGATTCATTGCTAGCCAAGGTGATGGAAGCTGTTTTATTGTCCAGCAAGAC
TTAGACTATGTCACTGAGCTCACTGGGGCTGACTGTGACCCTGTGTACAAGGTAGCCACATGGGAGAAGC
AGATCTACACATGCTGTCGAGACGGTCTTGTACGACGCTACCAGCTTTCTGACCTC
